>Addgene plasmid #71416 | pHBV-S1-Luc | depositor full sequence | sequence record 128514 | pHBV-S1-Luc sequence 4884 bps
GGTACCGAGCTCTTACGCGTGCTAGCCCGGGCTCGAGTAGTTAATCATTACTTCCAAACTAGACACTATT
TACACACTCTATGGAAGGCGGGTATATTATATAAGAGAGAAACAACACAAGCTTGGCATTCCGGTACTGT
TGGTAAAGCCACCATGGAAGACGCCAAAAACATAAAGAAAGGCCCGGCGCCATTCTATCCGCTGGAAGAT
GGAACCGCTGGAGAGCAACTGCATAAGGCTATGAAGAGATACGCCCTGGTTCCTGGAACAATTGCTTTTA
CAGATGCACATATCGAGGTGGACATCACTTACGCTGAGTACTTCGAAATGTCCGTTCGGTTGGCAGAAGC
TATGAAACGATATGGGCTGAATACAAATCACAGAATCGTCGTATGCAGTGAAAACTCTCTTCAATTCTTT
ATGCCGGTGTTGGGCGCGTTATTTATCGGAGTTGCAGTTGCGCCCGCGAACGACATTTATAATGAACGTG
AATTGCTCAACAGTATGGGCATTTCGCAGCCTACCGTGGTGTTCGTTTCCAAAAAGGGGTTGCAAAAAAT
TTTGAACGTGCAAAAAAAGCTCCCAATCATCCAAAAAATTATTATCATGGATTCTAAAACGGATTACCAG
GGATTTCAGTCGATGTACACGTTCGTCACATCTCATCTACCTCCCGGTTTTAATGAATACGATTTTGTGC
CAGAGTCCTTCGATAGGGACAAGACAATTGCACTGATCATGAACTCCTCTGGATCTACTGGTCTGCCTAA
AGGTGTCGCTCTGCCTCATAGAACTGCCTGCGTGAGATTCTCGCATGCCAGAGATCCTATTTTTGGCAAT
CAAATCATTCCGGATACTGCGATTTTAAGTGTTGTTCCATTCCATCACGGTTTTGGAATGTTTACTACAC
TCGGATATTTGATATGTGGATTTCGAGTCGTCTTAATGTATAGATTTGAAGAAGAGCTGTTTCTGAGGAG
CCTTCAGGATTACAAGATTCAAAGTGCGCTGCTGGTGCCAACCCTATTCTCCTTCTTCGCCAAAAGCACT
CTGATTGACAAATACGATTTATCTAATTTACACGAAATTGCTTCTGGTGGCGCTCCCCTCTCTAAGGAAG
TCGGGGAAGCGGTTGCCAAGAGGTTCCATCTGCCAGGTATCAGGCAAGGATATGGGCTCACTGAGACTAC
ATCAGCTATTCTGATTACACCCGAGGGGGATGATAAACCGGGCGCGGTCGGTAAAGTTGTTCCATTTTTT
GAAGCGAAGGTTGTGGATCTGGATACCGGGAAAACGCTGGGCGTTAATCAAAGAGGCGAACTGTGTGTGA
GAGGTCCTATGATTATGTCCGGTTATGTAAACAATCCGGAAGCGACCAACGCCTTGATTGACAAGGATGG
ATGGCTACATTCTGGAGACATAGCTTACTGGGACGAAGACGAACACTTCTTCATCGTTGACCGCCTGAAG
TCTCTGATTAAGTACAAAGGCTATCAGGTGGCTCCCGCTGAATTGGAATCCATCTTGCTCCAACACCCCA
ACATCTTCGACGCAGGTGTCGCAGGTCTTCCCGACGATGACGCCGGTGAACTTCCCGCCGCCGTTGTTGT
TTTGGAGCACGGAAAGACGATGACGGAAAAAGAGATCGTGGATTACGTCGCCAGTCAAGTAACAACCGCG
AAAAAGTTGCGCGGAGGAGTTGTGTTTGTGGACGAAGTACCGAAAGGTCTTACCGGAAAACTCGACGCAA
GAAAAATCAGAGAGATCCTCATAAAGGCCAAGAAGGGCGGAAAGATCGCCGTGTAATTCTAGAGTCGGGG
CGGCCGGCCGCTTCGAGCAGACATGATAAGATACATTGATGAGTTTGGACAAACCACAACTAGAATGCAG
TGAAAAAAATGCTTTATTTGTGAAATTTGTGATGCTATTGCTTTATTTGTAACCATTATAAGCTGCAATA
AACAAGTTAACAACAACAATTGCATTCATTTTATGTTTCAGGTTCAGGGGGAGGTGTGGGAGGTTTTTTA
AAGCAAGTAAAACCTCTACAAATGTGGTAAAATCGATAAGGATCCGTCGACCGATGCCCTTGAGAGCCTT
CAACCCAGTCAGCTCCTTCCGGTGGGCGCGGGGCATGACTATCGTCGCCGCACTTATGACTGTCTTCTTT
ATCATGCAACTCGTAGGACAGGTGCCGGCAGCGCTCTTCCGCTTCCTCGCTCACTGACTCGCTGCGCTCG
GTCGTTCGGCTGCGGCGAGCGGTATCAGCTCACTCAAAGGCGGTAATACGGTTATCCACAGAATCAGGGG
ATAACGCAGGAAAGAACATGTGAGCAAAAGGCCAGCAAAAGGCCAGGAACCGTAAAAAGGCCGCGTTGCT
GGCGTTTTTCCATAGGCTCCGCCCCCCTGACGAGCATCACAAAAATCGACGCTCAAGTCAGAGGTGGCGA
AACCCGACAGGACTATAAAGATACCAGGCGTTTCCCCCTGGAAGCTCCCTCGTGCGCTCTCCTGTTCCGA
CCCTGCCGCTTACCGGATACCTGTCCGCCTTTCTCCCTTCGGGAAGCGTGGCGCTTTCTCATAGCTCACG
CTGTAGGTATCTCAGTTCGGTGTAGGTCGTTCGCTCCAAGCTGGGCTGTGTGCACGAACCCCCCGTTCAG
CCCGACCGCTGCGCCTTATCCGGTAACTATCGTCTTGAGTCCAACCCGGTAAGACACGACTTATCGCCAC
TGGCAGCAGCCACTGGTAACAGGATTAGCAGAGCGAGGTATGTAGGCGGTGCTACAGAGTTCTTGAAGTG
GTGGCCTAACTACGGCTACACTAGAAGAACAGTATTTGGTATCTGCGCTCTGCTGAAGCCAGTTACCTTC
GGAAAAAGAGTTGGTAGCTCTTGATCCGGCAAACAAACCACCGCTGGTAGCGGTGGTTTTTTTGTTTGCA
AGCAGCAGATTACGCGCAGAAAAAAAGGATCTCAAGAAGATCCTTTGATCTTTTCTACGGGGTCTGACGC
TCAGTGGAACGAAAACTCACGTTAAGGGATTTTGGTCATGAGATTATCAAAAAGGATCTTCACCTAGATC
CTTTTAAATTAAAAATGAAGTTTTAAATCAATCTAAAGTATATATGAGTAAACTTGGTCTGACAGTTACC
AATGCTTAATCAGTGAGGCACCTATCTCAGCGATCTGTCTATTTCGTTCATCCATAGTTGCCTGACTCCC
CGTCGTGTAGATAACTACGATACGGGAGGGCTTACCATCTGGCCCCAGTGCTGCAATGATACCGCGAGAC
CCACGCTCACCGGCTCCAGATTTATCAGCAATAAACCAGCCAGCCGGAAGGGCCGAGCGCAGAAGTGGTC
CTGCAACTTTATCCGCCTCCATCCAGTCTATTAATTGTTGCCGGGAAGCTAGAGTAAGTAGTTCGCCAGT
TAATAGTTTGCGCAACGTTGTTGCCATTGCTACAGGCATCGTGGTGTCACGCTCGTCGTTTGGTATGGCT
TCATTCAGCTCCGGTTCCCAACGATCAAGGCGAGTTACATGATCCCCCATGTTGTGCAAAAAAGCGGTTA
GCTCCTTCGGTCCTCCGATCGTTGTCAGAAGTAAGTTGGCCGCAGTGTTATCACTCATGGTTATGGCAGC
ACTGCATAATTCTCTTACTGTCATGCCATCCGTAAGATGCTTTTCTGTGACTGGTGAGTACTCAACCAAG
TCATTCTGAGAATAGTGTATGCGGCGACCGAGTTGCTCTTGCCCGGCGTCAATACGGGATAATACCGCGC
CACATAGCAGAACTTTAAAAGTGCTCATCATTGGAAAACGTTCTTCGGGGCGAAAACTCTCAAGGATCTT
ACCGCTGTTGAGATCCAGTTCGATGTAACCCACTCGTGCACCCAACTGATCTTCAGCATCTTTTACTTTC
ACCAGCGTTTCTGGGTGAGCAAAAACAGGAAGGCAAAATGCCGCAAAAAAGGGAATAAGGGCGACACGGA
AATGTTGAATACTCATACTCTTCCTTTTTCAATATTATTGAAGCATTTATCAGGGTTATTGTCTCATGAG
CGGATACATATTTGAATGTATTTAGAAAAATAAACAAATAGGGGTTCCGCGCACATTTCCCCGAAAAGTG
CCACCTG
[124 nt withheld, positions 4138-4261]
C
[91 nt withheld, positions 4263-4353]
A
[49 nt withheld, positions 4355-4403]
CCTTTGACGTTGGAGTCCACGTTCTTT
[37 nt withheld, positions 4431-4467]
ACCCTATCTCGGTCTATTCTTTTGATTTATAAGGGATTTTGCCGATTTCGGCCTATTGGTTAAAAAATGA
GCTGATTTAACAAAAATTTAACGCGAATTTTAACAAAATATTAACGCTTACAATTTGCCATTCGCCATTC
AGGCTGCGCAACTGTTGGGAAGGGCGATCGGTGCGGGCCTCTTCGCTATTACGCCAGCCCAAGCTACCAT
GATAAGTAAGTAATATTAAGGTACGGGAGGTACTTGGAGCGGCCGCAATAAAATATCTTTATTTTCATTA
CATCTGTGTGTTGGTTTTTTGTGTGAATCGATAGTACTAACATACGCTCTCCATCAAAACAAAACGAAAC
AAAACAAACTAGCAAAATAGGCTGTCCCCAGTGCAAGTGCAGGTGCCAGAACATTTCTCTATCGATA
Features (pLannotate 1.2.2; 12 found; start..end, strand, type, name):
     40..123     +  CDS            P (fragment): DPOL_HBVD1 - Experimental evidence at protein level: Swiss-Prot protein existence level 1. Multifunctional enzyme that converts the viral RNA genome into dsDNA in viral cytoplasmic capsids. This enzyme displays a DNA polymerase activity that can copy either DNA or RNA templates, and a ribonuclease H (RNase H) activity that cleaves the RNA strand of RNA- DNA heteroduplexes in a partially processive 3'- to 5'-endonucleasic mode. Neo-synthesized pregenomic RNA (pgRNA) are encapsidated together with the P protein, and reverse-transcribed inside the nucleocapsid. Initiation of reverse-transcription
    154..1806    +  CDS            luciferase: firefly luciferase; luc+; enhanced luc+ version of the luciferase gene
   1847..1968    -  polyA_signal   SV40 poly(A) signal: SV40 polyadenylation signal
   1991..2059    -  CDS            large T antigen (fragment): large T antigen from SV40 (simian virus 40)
   2075..2207    +  CDS            TcR (fragment): tetracycline efflux protein; tet; confers resistance to tetracycline
   2387..2975    -  rep_origin     ori: high-copy-number ColE1/pMB1/pBR322/pUC origin of replication
   3146..4006    -  CDS            AmpR: β-lactamase; bla; confers resistance to ampicillin, carbenicillin, and related antibiotics
   4007..4111    -  promoter       AmpR promoter: bla
   4138..4566    +  rep_origin     f1 ori (sequence partly withheld): f1 bacteriophage origin of replication; arrow indicates direction of (+) strand synthesis
   4598..4665    -  CDS            lacZα (fragment): LacZα fragment of β-galactosidase; lacZ fragment
   4724..4772    +  polyA_signal   poly(A) signal: synthetic polyadenylation signal
   4786..4877    +  misc_feature   pause site: RNA polymerase II transcriptional pause signal from the human α2 globin gene
