[The description below was written by a language model from this plasmid's Addgene catalogue record and pLannotate feature annotations shown in this document.]
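Description:
pHBV-S1-Luc is a mammalian luciferase reporter plasmid built on the promoterless pGL3-Basic backbone, with a fragment of hepatitis B virus DNA carrying the S1 promoter cloned between the SmaI and HindIII sites of the polylinker. This places the viral promoter directly upstream of the enhanced firefly luciferase (luc+) coding sequence, so that luciferase output depends on S1 promoter activity. In the feature table the viral insert appears only as a short stretch matching part of the HBV polymerase (P) open reading frame. This is expected because the HBV genome is highly compact and its promoters overlap coding regions; the fragment is there as regulatory DNA, not to express polymerase. The exact viral coordinates of the promoter fragment are not given in the record.

Downstream of luciferase lies the SV40 late polyadenylation signal for transcript processing. Upstream of the cloning region, a synthetic poly(A) signal and an RNA polymerase II transcriptional pause site from the human α2-globin gene suppress read-through transcription from the backbone, keeping background signal low. The plasmid is propagated in E. coli through a high-copy ColE1/pUC-type origin and selected with ampicillin via the β-lactamase gene and its own promoter. An f1 origin allows single-stranded DNA production. The small large T antigen, TcR and lacZα fragments annotated are backbone remnants with no functional role. There is no mammalian selection marker, so the construct suits transient transfection. Its stated purpose is measuring HBV S1 promoter activity in luciferase assays, in the context of work on host factors that restrict HBV replication at the transcriptional level.
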