Addgene plasmid #71416: pHBV-S1-Luc
Purpose: To see S1 promoter activity of HBV for luciferase assay
Depositing lab: Wang-Shick Ryu. Depositing organization: Yonsei University. Publication: DDX3 DEAD-box RNA helicase is a host factor that restricts hepatitis B virus replication at the transcriptional level. Ko C, Lee S, Windisch MP, Ryu WS. J Virol. 2014 Dec;88(23):13689-98. doi: 10.1128/JVI.02035-14. Epub 2014 Sep 17. PubMed 25231298.
Backbone
  Vector backbone: pGL3-Basic
  Backbone manufacturer: Promega
  Backbone size w/o insert (bp): 3100
  Total vector size (bp): 4884
  Vector type: Mammalian Expression, Luciferase
Growth in bacteria
  Bacterial resistance: Ampicillin, 100 μg/mL
  Growth temperature: 37°C
  Growth strain: DH5alpha
  Copy number: Unknown
Gene/Insert
  Gene/Insert name: HBV S1 promoter driving Luciferase expression
  Species: hepatitis B virus
  Promoter: HBV S1
  Cloning method: Restriction Enzyme; 5′ cloning site SmaI (unknown if destroyed); 3′ cloning site HindIII (unknown if destroyed)
  Sequencing primers: 5′ RVprimer3; 3′ LucNRev
Terms and licenses: Academic/Nonprofit Terms; Industry Terms: Not Available to Industry
How to cite: pHBV-S1-Luc was a gift from Wang-Shick Ryu (Addgene plasmid # 71416 ; http://n2t.net/addgene:71416 ; RRID:Addgene_71416)
