>Addgene plasmid #71416 | pHBV-S1-Luc | addgene partial sequence | sequence record 132550 | RVprimer3 5'-CTAGCAAAATAGGCTGTCCC-3'
TTTCTCTATCGATAGGTACCGAGCTCTTACGCGTGCTAGCCCGGGCTCGAGTAGTTAATCATTACTTCCA
AACTAGACACTATTTACACACTCTATGGAAGGCGGGTATATTATATAAGAGAGAAACAACACAAGCTTGG
CATTCCGGTACTGTTGGTAAAGCCACCATGGAAGACGCCAAAAACATAAAGAAAGGCCCGGCGCCATTCT
ATCCGCTGGAAGATGGAACCGCTGGAGAGCAACTGCATAAGGCTATGAAGAGATACGCCCTGGTTCCTGG
AACAATTGCTTTTACAGATGCACATATCGAGGTGGACATCACTTACGCTGAGTACTTCGAAATGTCCGTT
CGGTTGGCAGAAGCTATGAAACGATATGGGCTGAATACAAATCACAGAATCGTCGTATGCAGTGAAAACT
CTCTTCAATTCTTTATGCCGGTGTTGGGCGCGTTATTTATCGGAGTTGCAGTTGCGCCCGCGAACGACAT
TTATAATGAACGTGAATTGCTCAACAGTATGGGCATTTCGCAGCCTACCGTGGTGTTCGTTTCCAAAAAG
GGGTTGCAAAAAATTTTGAACGTGCAAAAAAAGCTCCCAATCATCCAAAAAATTATTATCATGGATTCTA
AAACGGATTACCAGGGATTTCAGTCGATGTACACGTTCGTCACATCTCATCTACCTCCCGGTTTTAATGA
ATACGATTTTGTGCCAGAGTCCTTCGATAGGGACAAGACAATTGCACTGATCATGAACTCCTCTGGATCT
ACTGGTCTGCCTAAAGGTGTCGCTCTGCCTCATAGAACTGCCTGCGTGAGATTCTCGCATGCCAGAGATC
CTATTTTTGGCAATCAAATCATTCCGGATACTGCGATTTTAAGTGTTGTTCCATTCCATCACGGTTTTGG
AATGTTTACTACACTCGGATATTTGATATGTGGATTTCGAGTCGTCTTAATGTATAGATTTGAAGAA
