>Addgene plasmid #71416 | pHBV-S1-Luc | addgene partial sequence | sequence record 132551 | LucNRev 5'-CCTTATGCAGTTGCTCTCC-3'
GAATGGCGCCGGGCCTTTCTTTATGTTTTTGGCGTCTTCCATGGTGGCTTTACCAACAGTACCGGAATGC
CAAGCTTGTGTTGTTTCTCTCTTATATAATATACCCGCCTTCCATAGAGTGTGTAAATAGTGTCTAGTTT
GGAAGTAATGATTAACTACTCGAGCCCGGGCTAGCACGCGTAAGAGCTCGGTACCTATCGATAGAGAAAT
GTTCTGGCACCTGCACTTGCACTGGGGACAGCCTATTTTGCTAGTTTGTTTTGTTTCGTTTTGTTTTGAT
GGAGAGCGTATGTTAGTACTATCGATTCACACAAAAAACCAACACACAGATGTAATGAAAATAAAGATAT
TTTATTGCGGCCGCTCCAAGTACCTCCCGTACCTTAATATTACTTACTTATCATGGTAGCTTGGGCTGGC
GTAATAGCGAAGAGGCCCGCACCGATCGCCCTTCCCAACAGTTGCGCAGCCTGAATGGCGAATGGCAAAT
TGTAAGCGTTAATATTTTGTTAAAATTCGCGTTAAATTTTTGTTAAATCAGCTCATTTTTTAACCAATAG
GCCGAAATCGGCAAAATCCCTTATAAATCAAAAGAATAGACCGAGATAGGGT
[37 nt withheld, positions 613-649]
AAAGAACGTGGACTCCAACGTCAAAGG
[49 nt withheld, positions 677-725]
T
[63 nt withheld, positions 727-789]
